>Addgene plasmid #65472 | pKS044 | depositor full sequence | sequence record 116881 | pKS044 sequence 4880 bps
AGGCAGCCATCGGAAGCTGTGGTATGGCTGTGCAGGTCGTAAATCACTGCATAATTCGTGTCGCTCAAGG
CGCACTCCCGTTCTGGATAATGTTTTTTGCGCCGACATCATAACGGTTCTGGCAAATATTCTGAAATGAG
CTGTTGACAATTAATCATCCGGCTCGTATAATGTGTGGAATTGTGAGCGGATAACAATTTCACACAGGAA
ACAGCGCCGCTGAGAAAAAGCGAAGCGGCACTGCTCTTTAACAATTTATCAGACAATCTGTGTGGGCACT
CGACCGGAATTATCGATTAACTTTATTATTAAAAATTAAAGAGGTATATATTAATGTATCGATTAAATAA
GGAGGAATAAACCATGGATCCAGAGGATGTCATACAGCGGCGAACGAGATAACTTTGCACCCCATATGGC
GCTGGTGCCGATGGTCATTGAACAGACCTCACGCGGTGAGCGCTCTTTTGATATCTATTCTCGTCTACTT
AAGGAACGCGTCATTTTTCTGACTGGCCAGGTTGAAGACCACATGGCTAACCTGATTGTGGCGCAGATGC
TGTTCCTGGAAGCGGAAAACCCAGAAAAAGATATCTATCTGTACATTAACTCCCCAGGCGGGGTGATCAC
TGCCGGGATGTCTATCTATGACACCATGCAGTTTATCAAGCCTGATGTCAGCACCATCTGTATGGGCCAG
GCGGCCTCGATGGGCGCTTTCTTGCTGACCGCAGGGGCAAAAGGTAAACGTTTTTGCCTGCCGAATTCGC
GCGTGATGATTCACCAACCGTTGGGCGGCTACCAGGGCCAGGCGACCGATATCGAAATTCATGCCCGTGA
AATTCTGAAAGTTAAAGGGCGCATGAATGAACTTATGGCGCTTCATACGGGTCAATCATTAGAACAGATT
GAACGTGATACCGAGCGCGATCGCTTCCTTTCCGCCCCTGAAGCGGTGGAATACGGTCTGGTCGATTCGA
TTCTGACCCATCGTAATTGAGAGCTCGAGATCTGCAGCTGGTACCATATGGGAATTCGAAGCTTTCTAGA
ACTAGTACAGAATTTGCCTGGCGGCAGTAGCGCGGTGGTCCCACCTGACCCCATGCCGAACTCAGAAGTG
AAACGCCGTAGCGCCGATGGTAGTGTGGGGTCTCCCCATGCGAGAGTAGGGAACTGCCAGGCATCAAATA
AAACGAAAGGCTCAGTCGAAAGACTGGGCCTTTCGTTTTATCTGTTGTTTGTCGGTGAACGCTCTCCTGA
GTAGGACAAATCCGCCGGGAGCGGATTTGAACGTTGCGAAGCAACGGCCCGGAGGGTGGCGGGCAGGACG
CCCGCCATAAACTGCCAGGCATCAAATTAAGCAGAAGGCCATCCTGACGGATGGCCTTTTTGCGTTTCTA
CAAACTCTTTTGTTTATTTTTCTAAATACATTCAAATATGTATCCGCTCATGAGACAATAACCCTGATAA
ATGCTTCAATAATATTGAAAAAGGAAGAGTATGAGTATTCAACATTTCCGTGTCGCCCTTATTCCCTTTT
TTGCGGCATTTTGCCTTCCTGTTTTTGCTCACCCAGAAACGCTGGTGAAAGTAAAAGATGCTGAAGATCA
GTTGGGTGCACGAGTGGGTTACATCGAACTGGATCTCAACAGCGGTAAGATCCTTGAGAGTTTTCGCCCC
GAAGAACGTTTTCCAATGATGAGCACTTTTAAAGTTCTGCTATGTGGCGCGGTATTATCCCGTGTTGACG
CCGGGCAAGAGCAACTCGGTCGCCGCATACACTATTCTCAGAATGACTTGGTTGAGTACTCACCAGTCAC
AGAAAAGCATCTTACGGATGGCATGACAGTAAGAGAATTATGCAGTGCTGCCATAACCATGAGTGATAAC
ACTGCGGCCAACTTACTTCTGACAACGATCGGAGGACCGAAGGAGCTAACCGCTTTTTTGCACAACATGG
GGGATCATGTAACTCGCCTTGATCGTTGGGAACCGGAGCTGAATGAAGCCATACCAAACGACGAGCGTGA
CACCACGATGCCTGTAGCAATGGCAACAACGTTGCGCAAACTATTAACTGGCGAACTACTTACTCTAGCT
TCCCGGCAACAATTAATAGACTGGATGGAGGCGGATAAAGTTGCAGGACCACTTCTGCGCTCGGCCCTTC
CGGCTGGCTGGTTTATTGCTGATAAATCTGGAGCCGGTGAGCGTGGGTCTCGCGGTATCATTGCAGCACT
GGGGCCAGATGGTAAGCCCTCCCGTATCGTAGTTATCTACACGACGGGGAGTCAGGCAACTATGGATGAA
CGAAATAGACAGATCGCTGAGATAGGTGCCTCACTGATTAAGCATTGGTAACTGTCAGACCAAGTTTACT
CATATATACTTTAGATTGATTTAAAACTTCATTTTTAATTTAAAAGGATCTAGGTGAAGATCCTTTTTGA
TAATCTCATGACCAAAATCCCTTAACGTGAGTTTTCGTTCCACTGAGCGTCAGACCCCGTAGAAAAGATC
AAAGGATCTTCTTGAGATCCTTTTTTTCTGCGCGTAATCTGCTGCTTGCAAACAAAAAAACCACCGCTAC
CAGCGGTGGTTTGTTTGCCGGATCAAGAGCTACCAACTCTTTTTCCGAAGGTAACTGGCTTCAGCAGAGC
GCAGATACCAAATACTGTCCTTCTAGTGTAGCCGTAGTTAGGCCACCACTTCAAGAACTCTGTAGCACCG
CCTACATACCTCGCTCTGCTAATCCTGTTACCAGTGGCTGCTGCCAGTGGCGATAAGTCGTGTCTTACCG
GGTTGGACTCAAGACGATAGTTACCGGATAAGGCGCAGCGGTCGGGCTGAACGGGGGGTTCGTGCACACA
GCCCAGCTTGGAGCGAACGACCTACACCGAACTGAGATACCTACAGCGTGAGCTATGAGAAAGCGCCACG
CTTCCCGAAGGGAGAAAGGCGGACAGGTATCCGGTAAGCGGCAGGGTCGGAACAGGAGAGCGCACGAGGG
AGCTTCCAGGGGGAAACGCCTGGTATCTTTATAGTCCTGTCGGGTTTCGCCACCTCTGACTTGAGCGTCG
ATTTTTGTGATGCTCGTCAGGGGGGCGGAGCCTATGGAAAAACGCCAGCAACGCGGCCTTTTTACGGTTC
CTGGCCTTTTGCTGGCCTTTTGCTCACATGTTCTTTCCTGCGTTATCCCCTGATTCTGTGGATAACCGTA
TTACCGCCTTTGAGTGAGCTGATACCGCTCGCCGCAGCCGAACGACCGAGCGCAGCGAGTCAGTGAGCGA
GGAAGCGGAAGAGCGCCTGATGCGGTATTTTCTCCTTACGCATCTGTGCGGTATTTCACACCGCATATGG
TGCACTCTCAGTACAATCTGCTCTGATGCCGCATAGTTAAGCCAGTATACACTCCGCTATCGCTACGTGA
CTGGGTCATGGCTGCGCCCCGACACCCGCCAACACCCGCTGACGCGCCCTGACGGGCTTGTCTGCTCCCG
GCATCCGCTTACAGACAAGCTGTGACCGTCTCCGGGAGCTGCATGTGTCAGAGGTTTTCACCGTCATCAC
CGAAACGCGCGAGGCAGCAGATCAATTCGCGCGCGAAGGCGAAGCGGCATGCATTTACGTTGACACCATC
GAATGGTGCAAAACCTTTCGCGGTATGGCATGATAGCGCCCGGAAGAGAGTCAATTCAGGGTGGTGAATG
TGAAACCAGTAACGTTATACGATGTCGCAGAGTATGCCGGTGTCTCTTATCAGACCGTTTCCCGCGTGGT
GAACCAGGCCAGCCACGTTTCTGCGAAAACGCGGGAAAAAGTGGAAGCGGCGATGGCGGAGCTGAATTAC
ATTCCCAACCGCGTGGCACAACAACTGGCGGGCAAACAGTCGTTGCTGATTGGCGTTGCCACCTCCAGTC
TGGCCCTGCACGCGCCGTCGCAAATTGTCGCGGCGATTAAATCTCGCGCCGATCAACTGGGTGCCAGCGT
GGTGGTGTCGATGGTAGAACGAAGCGGCGTCGAAGCCTGTAAAGCGGCGGTGCACAATCTTCTCGCGCAA
CGCGTCAGTGGGCTGATCATTAACTATCCGCTGGATGACCAGGATGCCATTGCTGTGGAAGCTGCCTGCA
CTAATGTTCCGGCGTTATTTCTTGATGTCTCTGACCAGACACCCATCAACAGTATTATTTTCTCCCATGA
AGACGGTACGCGACTGGGCGTGGAGCATCTGGTCGCATTGGGTCACCAGCAAATCGCGCTGTTAGCGGGC
CCATTAAGTTCTGTCTCGGCGCGTCTGCGTCTGGCTGGCTGGCATAAATATCTCACTCGCAATCAAATTC
AGCCGATAGCGGAACGGGAAGGCGACTGGAGTGCCATGTCCGGTTTTCAACAAACCATGCAAATGCTGAA
TGAGGGCATCGTTCCCACTGCGATGCTGGTTGCCAACGATCAGATGGCGCTGGGCGCAATGCGCGCCATT
ACCGAGTCCGGGCTGCGCGTTGGTGCGGATATCTCGGTAGTGGGATACGACGATACCGAAGACAGCTCAT
GTTATATCCCGCCGTCAACCACCATCAAACAGGATTTTCGCCTGCTGGGGCAAACCAGCGTGGACCGCTT
GCTGCAACTCTCTCAGGGCCAGGCGGTGAAGGGCAATCAGCTGTTGCCCGTCTCACTGGTGAAAAGAAAA
ACCACCCTGGCGCCCAATACGCAAACCGCCTCTCCCCGCGCGTTGGCCGATTCATTAATGCAGCTGGCAC
GACAGGTTTCCCGACTGGAAAGCGGGCAGTGAGCGCAACGCAATTAATGTGAGTTAGCGCGAATTGATCT
GGTTTGACAGCTTATCATCGACTGCACGGTGCACCAATGCTTCTGGCGTC
Features (pLannotate 1.2.2; 17 found; start..end, strand, type, name):
    144..173     +  promoter       trc promoter: strong E. coli promoter; hybrid between the trp and lac UV5 promoters
    181..197     +  protein_bind   lac operator: The lac repressor binds to the lac operator to inhibit transcription in E. coli. This inhibition can be relieved by adding lactose or isopropyl-β-D-thiogalactopyranoside (IPTG). lac repressor encoded by lacI
    214..283     +  misc_feature   rrnG antiterminator: antiterminator from the E. coli rrnG leader region (Berg et al., 1989)
    334..360     +  CDS            minicistron: synthetic cistron containing a ribosome binding site (Shine-Dalgarno sequence), for enhancing the bacterial expression of a downstream cistron (Schoner, 1997) This first cistron should terminate 3 bp upstream of the ATG for the second cistron.
    377..997     +  CDS            clpP: CLPP_ECOLI - Also known as lopP. Experimental evidence at protein level: Swiss-Prot protein existence level 1. Cleaves peptides in various proteins in a process that requires ATP hydrolysis. Has a chymotrypsin-like activity. Plays a major role in the degradation of misfolded proteins. May play the role of a master protease which is attracted to different substrates by different specificity factors such as ClpA or ClpX. Participates in the final steps of RseA-sigma-E degradation, liberating sigma-E to induce the extracytoplasmic-stress response. Degrades antitoxin MazE (PubMed:24375411). From E
   1066..1181    +  ncRNA          5S rRNA: Accession: RF00001 - 5S ribosomal RNA
   1185..1271    +  terminator     rrnB T1 terminator: Escherichia coli rrnB; transcription terminator T1 from the E. coli rrnB gene
   1363..1390    +  terminator     rrnB T2 terminator: transcription terminator T2 from the E. coli rrnB gene
   1409..1500    +  promoter       AmpR promoter: bla
   1501..2361    +  CDS            AmpR: β-lactamase; bla; confers resistance to ampicillin, carbenicillin, and related antibiotics
   2532..3120    +  rep_origin     ori: high-copy-number ColE1/pMB1/pBR322/pUC origin of replication
   3306..3446    -  misc_feature   bom: basis of mobility region from pBR322
   3548..3588    -  CDS            rop (fragment): Rop protein, which maintains plasmids at low copy number; rop
   3632..3709    +  promoter       lacIq promoter: lacI (mutant); In the lacIq allele, a single base change in the promoter boosts expression of the lacI gene about 10-fold.
   3710..4792    +  CDS            lacI: lac repressor; lacI; The lac repressor binds to the lac operator to inhibit transcription in E. coli. This inhibition can be relieved by adding lactose or isopropyl-β-D-thiogalactopyranoside (IPTG).
   4834..4851    +  promoter       tet promoter (fragment): E. coli promoter for tetracycline efflux protein gene
   4847..68      -  CDS            yciV (fragment) (across the origin): RNAAM_ECOLI - Also known as trpH From Escherichia coli (strain K12).
