[The description below was written by a language model from this plasmid's Addgene catalogue record and pLannotate feature annotations shown in this document.]
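Description:
pKS044 is a 4,880 bp bacterial expression plasmid built on the pTrcHisB backbone for IPTG-inducible production of the E. coli ClpP protease subunit. It replicates in E. coli from a high-copy ColE1/pMB1-type origin; a pBR322 bom region and only a fragment of rop are also annotated. Selection is by ampicillin resistance, conferred by β-lactamase expressed from its own promoter. The plasmid also carries lacI under the lacIq promoter, so it supplies its own elevated level of lac repressor and does not depend on the host strain for regulation.

The payload is the clpP coding sequence (about 620 bp), inserted by Gibson assembly downstream of the trc promoter, a strong trp/lacUV5 hybrid. A lac operator immediately after the promoter keeps transcription repressed until IPTG or lactose is added. Between the operator and the gene lie the rrnG antiterminator and a short synthetic minicistron with a ribosome binding site, standard pTrcHis elements that promote transcript read-through and efficient translation initiation of the downstream cistron. No histidine tag or other epitope is annotated on the insert, although the backbone name might suggest one, so the record gives no evidence that ClpP is tagged. Transcription ends at the rrnB region, which includes the 5S rRNA sequence and the T1 and T2 terminators.

ClpP is the proteolytic core that partners with the ATP-dependent specificity factors ClpA or ClpX to degrade substrate proteins. The plasmid was deposited with a synthetic biology study on N-terminal-based, targeted, inducible protein degradation in E. coli. It therefore provides a way to put clpP expression under inducer control.
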