Addgene plasmid #65472: pKS044
Purpose: pTrc plasmid expressing clpP
Depositing lab: Keith Tyo. Depositing organization: Northwestern University. Publication: N-Terminal-Based Targeted, Inducible Protein Degradation in Escherichia coli. Sekar K, Gentile AM, Bostick JW, Tyo KE. PLoS One. 2016 Feb 22;11(2):e0149746. doi: 10.1371/journal.pone.0149746. eCollection 2016. PONE-D-15-42990 PubMed 26900850.
Backbone
  Vector backbone: pTrcHisB
  Backbone manufacturer: Life Technologies
  Vector type: Bacterial Expression, Synthetic Biology
Growth in bacteria
  Bacterial resistance: Ampicillin, 100 μg/mL
  Growth temperature: 37°C
  Growth strain: DH5alpha
  Copy number: High Copy
Gene/Insert
  Gene/Insert name: clpP
  Insert size (bp): 624
  Entrez Gene: clpP (a.k.a. b0437, ECK0431, lopP)
  Promoter: trc
  Cloning method: Gibson Cloning
  Sequencing primers: 5′ TGTGGGCACTCGACCGGAATTATC; 3′ GGCGACACGGAAATGTTGAATAC
Terms and licenses: Academic/Nonprofit Terms; Industry Terms: Not Available to Industry
How to cite: pKS044 was a gift from Keith Tyo (Addgene plasmid # 65472 ; http://n2t.net/addgene:65472 ; RRID:Addgene_65472)
