>Addgene plasmid #65472 | pKS044 | addgene partial sequence | sequence record 114174 | pTrcHis-F 5'-GAGGTATATATTAATGTATCG-3'
ATGTCATACAGCGGCGAACGAGATAACTTTGCACCCCATATGGCGCTGGTGCCGATGGTCATTGAACAGA
CCTCACGCGGTGAGCGCTCTTTTGATATCTATTCTCGTCTACTTAAGGAACGCGTCATTTTTCTGACTGG
CCAGGTTGAAGACCACATGGCTAACCTGATTGTGGCGCAGATGCTGTTCCTGGAAGCGGAAAACCCAGAA
AAAGATATCTATCTGTACATTAACTCCCCAGGCGGGGTGATCACTGCCGGGATGTCTATCTATGACACCA
TGCAGTTTATCAAGCCTGATGTCAGCACCATCTGTATGGGCCAGGCGGCCTCGATGGGCGCTTTCTTGCT
GACCGCAGGGGCAAAAGGTAAACGTTTTTGCCTGCCGAATTCGCGCGTGATGATTCACCAACCGTTGGGC
GGCTACCAGGGCCAGGCGACCGATATCGAAATTCATGCCCGTGAAATTCTGAAAGTTAAAGGGCGCATGA
ATGAACTTATGGCGCTTCATACGGGTCAATCATTAGAACAGATTGAACGTGATACCGAGCGCGATCGCTT
CCTTTCCGCCCCTGAAGCGGTGGAATACGGTCTGGTCGATTCGATTCTGACCCATCGTAATTGAGAGCTC
GAGATCTGCAGCTGGTACCATATGGGAATTCGAAGCTTTCTAGAACTAGTACAGAATTTGCCTGGCGGCA
GTAGCGCGGTGGTCCCACCTGACCCCATGCCGAACTCAGAAGTGAAACGCCGTAGCGCCGATGGTAGTGT
