>Addgene plasmid #65472 | pKS044 | addgene partial sequence | sequence record 114175 | attP-R 5'-ACTTTCACCAGCGTTTCTGG-3'
CGACACGGAAATGTTGAATACTCATACTCTTCCTTTTTCAATATTATTGAAGCATTTATCAGGGTTATTG
TCTCATGAGCGGATACATATTTGAATGTATTTAGAAAAATAAACAAAAGAGTTTGTAGAAACGCAAAAAG
GCCATCCGTCAGGATGGCCTTCTGCTTAATTTGATGCCTGGCAGTTTATGGCGGGCGTCCTGCCCGCCAC
CCTCCGGGCCGTTGCTTCGCAACGTTCAAATCCGCTCCCGGCGGATTTGTCCTACTCAGGAGAGCGTTCA
CCGACAAACAACAGATAAAACGAAAGGCCCAGTCTTTCGACTGAGCCTTTCGTTTTATTTGATGCCTGGC
AGTTCCCTACTCTCGCATGGGGAGACCCCACACTACCATCGGCGCTACGGCGTTTCACTTCTGAGTTCGG
CATGGGGTCAGGTGGGACCACCGCGCTACTGCCGCCAGGCAAATTCTGTACTAGTTCTAGAAAGCTTCGA
ATTCCCATATGGTACCAGCTGCAGATCTCGAGCTCTCAATTACGATGGGTCAGAATCGAATCGACCAGAC
CGTATTCCACCGCTTCAGGGGCGGAAAGGAAGCGATCGCGCTCGGTATCACGTTCAATCTGTTCTAATGA
TTGACCCGTATGAAGCGCCATAAGTTCATTCATGCGCCCTTTAACTTTCAGAATTTCACGGGCATGAATT
TCGATATCGGTCGCCTGG
